Addgene plasmid #118825: pMX-eSOX2NRR
Purpose: Retroviral expression of a mutant of Sox2 that improves efficiency of iPSC generation
Depositing lab: Ralf Jauch. Depositing organization: Guangzhou Institute of Biomedicine and Health (GIBH), Chinese Academy of Sciences. Publication: Directed Evolution of Reprogramming Factors by Cell Selection and Sequencing. Veerapandian V, Ackermann JO, Srivastava Y, Malik V, Weng M, Yang X, Jauch R. Stem Cell Reports. 2018 Aug 14;11(2):593-606. doi: 10.1016/j.stemcr.2018.07.002. Epub 2018 Aug 2. PubMed 30078555.
Backbone
  Vector backbone: pMX
  Vector type: Mammalian Expression, Retroviral
Growth in bacteria
  Bacterial resistance: Ampicillin, 100 μg/mL
  Growth temperature: 37°C
  Growth strain: NEB Stable
  Copy number: High Copy
Gene/Insert
  Gene/Insert name: eSOX2NRR (alt name: Sox2)
  Species: M. musculus (mouse)
  Mutation: NRR: E46N, I53R, K57R
  Entrez Gene: Sox2 (a.k.a. Sox-2, lcc, ysb)
  Cloning method: Unknown
  Sequencing primers: 5′ n/a
Terms and licenses: Academic/Nonprofit Terms; Industry Terms: Not Available to Industry
How to cite: pMX-eSOX2NRR was a gift from Ralf Jauch (Addgene plasmid # 118825 ; http://n2t.net/addgene:118825 ; RRID:Addgene_118825)
