[The description below was written by a language model from this plasmid's Addgene catalogue record and pLannotate feature annotations shown in this document.]
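Description:
pMX-eSOX2NRR is a Moloney murine leukemia virus-based retroviral expression plasmid built on the pMX backbone, designed to deliver an engineered mouse Sox2 variant into mammalian cells. In bacteria it is maintained through a high-copy ColE1/pUC-type origin of replication and selected with ampicillin via a β-lactamase gene driven by its own bla promoter. A short lacI fragment annotated near the origin appears to be a backbone remnant with no evident functional role.

The retroviral cassette runs from a 5′ MMLV LTR through the packaging signal (MMLV Ψ, with an adjacent stretch also matching MESV Ψ), a truncated gag lacking its start codon and a pol region carrying the splice acceptor. Together these extend the packaging sequence and support efficient encapsidation and expression of the transgene. No separate internal promoter is annotated, so transcription of the insert is presumably driven by the 5′ LTR, as is usual for pMX vectors. The Sox2 coding sequence is flanked by attB1 and attB2 sites, suggesting it was introduced by Gateway recombination, although the record lists the cloning method as unknown. The 3′ LTR is annotated as two adjoining segments, one of which matches a ΔU3 self-inactivating fragment. The table alone does not establish whether the vector is actually self-inactivating.

The insert, eSOX2NRR, carries three substitutions (E46N, I53R and K57R). According to the record, this mutant came from work on directed evolution of reprogramming factors and improves the efficiency of induced pluripotent stem cell generation. No tags, reporters or mammalian selection markers are annotated. The plasmid would be used with packaging cells supplying gag, pol and env in trans to produce virus for reprogramming experiments.
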