Features (pLannotate 1.2.2; 14 found; start..end, strand, type, name):
     22..615     +  LTR            LTR: long terminal repeat from Moloney murine leukemia virus
    678..877     +  misc_feature   MMLV Ψ: packaging signal of Moloney murine leukemia virus (MMLV)
    929..1017    +  misc_feature   MESV Ψ (fragment): packaging signal of murine embryonic stem cell virus
   1094..1510    +  CDS            gag (truncated): truncated Moloney murine leukemia virus (MMLV) gag gene lacking the start codon
   1520..1894    +  misc_feature   pol region: Moloney murine leukemia virus (MMLV) pol region containing the splice acceptor site
   1915..1939    +  protein_bind   attB1: mutant version of attB; recombination site for the Gateway® BP reaction BP Clonase™
   1945..2901    +  CDS            Sox2: SOX2_MOUSE - Also known as Sox-2. Experimental evidence at protein level: Swiss-Prot protein existence level 1. Transcription factor that forms a trimeric complex with POU5F1 (OCT3/4) on DNA and controls the expression of a number of genes involved in embryonic development such as YES1, FGF4, UTF1 and ZFP206 (PubMed:15863505, PubMed:17097055, PubMed:19740739). Binds to the proximal enhancer region of NANOG (PubMed:15863505). Critical for early embryogenesis and for embryonic stem cell pluripotency (By similarity). Downstream SRRT target that mediates the promotion of neural stem cell self-rene
   2905..2929    -  protein_bind   attB2: mutant version of attB; recombination site for the Gateway® BP reaction BP Clonase™
   2980..3101    +  LTR            3' LTR (ΔU3) (fragment): self-inactivating 3' long terminal repeat (LTR) from Moloney murine leukemia virus
   3102..3571    +  LTR            LTR: long terminal repeat from Moloney murine leukemia virus
   3637..3689    -  CDS            lacI (fragment): lac repressor; lacI; The lac repressor binds to the lac operator to inhibit transcription in E. coli. This inhibition can be relieved by adding lactose or isopropyl-β-D-thiogalactopyranoside (IPTG).
   3872..4460    -  rep_origin     ori: high-copy-number ColE1/pMB1/pBR322/pUC origin of replication
   4624..5484    -  CDS            AmpR: β-lactamase; bla; confers resistance to ampicillin, carbenicillin, and related antibiotics
   5485..5589    -  promoter       AmpR promoter: bla
>Addgene plasmid #118825 | pMX-eSOX2NRR | addgene full sequence | sequence record 237077 | Addgene NGS Result
CCCGAAAAGTGCCACCTGCATAATGAAAGACCCCACCTGTAGGTTTGGCAAGCTAGCTTAAGTAACGCCA
TTTTGCAAGGCATGGAAAAATACATAACTGAGAATAGAAAAGTTCAGATCAAGGTCAGGAACAGATGGAA
CAGCTGAATATGGGCCAAACAGGATATCTGTGGTAAGCAGTTCCTGCCCCGGCTCAGGGCCAAGAACAGA
TGGAACAGCTGAATATGGGCCAAACAGGATATCTGTGGTAAGCAGTTCCTGCCCCGGCTCAGGGCCAAGA
ACAGATGGTCCCCAGATGCGGTCCAGCCCTCAGCAGTTTCTAGAGAACCATCAGATGTTTCCAGGGTGCC
CCAAGGACCTGAAATGACCCTGTGCCTTATTTGAACTAACCAATCAGTTCGCTTCTCGCTTCTGTTCGCG
CGCTTCTGCTCCCCGAGCTCAATAAAAGAGCCCACAACCCCTCACTCGGCGCGCCAGTCCTCCGATTGAC
TGAGTCGCCCGGGTACCCGTGTATCCAATAAACCCTCTTGCAGTTGCATCCGACTTGTGGTCTCGCTGTT
CCTTGGGAGGGTCTCCTCTGAGTGATTGACTACCCGTCAGCGGGGGTCTTTCATTTGGGGGCTCGTCCGG
GATCGGGAGACCCCTGCCCAGGGACCACCGACCCACCACCGGGAGGTAAGCTGGCCAGCAACTTATCTGT
GTCTGTCCGATTGTCTAGTGTCTATGACTGATTTTATGCGCCTGCGTCGGTACTAGTTAGCTAACTAGCT
CTGTATCTGGCGGACCCGTGGTGGAACTGACGAGTTCGGAACACCCGGCCGCAACCCTGGGAGACGTCCC
AGGGACTTCGGGGGCCGTTTTTGTGGCCCGACCTGAGTCCAAAAATCCCGATCGTTTTGGACTCTTTGGT
GCACCCCCCTAATAGGAGGGATATGTGGTTCTGGTAGGAGACGAGAACCTAAAACAGTTCCCGCCTCCGT
CTGAATTTTTGCTTTCGGTTTGGGACCGAAGCCGCGCCGCGCGTCTTGTCTGCTGCAGCATCGTTCTGTG
TTGTCTCTGTCTGACTGTGTTTCTGTATTTGTCTGAAAATTAGGGCCAGACTGTTACCACTCCCTTAAGT
TTGACCTTAGGTCACTGGAAAGATGTCGAGCGGATCGCTCACAACCAGTCGGTAGATGTCAAGAAGAGAC
GTTGGGTTACCTTCTGCTCTGCAGAATGGCCAACCTTTAACGTCGGATGGCCGCGAGACGGCACCTTTAA
CCGAGACCTCATCACCCAGGTTAAGATCAAGGTCTTTTCACCTGGCCCGCATGGACACCCAGACCAGGTC
CCCTACATCGTGACCTGGGAAGCCTTGGCTTTTGACCCCCCTCCCTGGGTCAAGCCCTTTGTACACCCTA
AGCCTCCGCCTCCTCTTCCTCCATCCGCCCCGTCTCTCCCCCTTGAACCTCCTCGTTCGACCCCGCCTCG
ATCCTCCCTTTATCCAGCCCTCACTCCTTCTCTAGGCGCCCCCATATGGCCATATGAGATCTTATATGGG
GCACCCCCGCCCCTTGTAAACTTCCCTGACCCTGACATGACAAGAGTTACTAACAGCCCCTCTCTCCAAG
CTCACTTACAGGCTCTCTACTTAGTCCAGCACGAAGTCTGGAGACCTCTGGCGGCAGCCTACCAAGAACA
ACTGGACCGACCGGTGGTACCTCACCCTTACCGAGTCGGCGACACAGTGTGGGTCCGCCGACACCAGACT
AAGAACCTAGAACCTCGCTGGAAAGGACCTTACACAGTCCTGCTGACCACCCCCACCGCCCTCAAAGTAG
ACGGCATCGCAGCTTGGATACACGCCGCCCACGTGAAGGCTGCCGACCCCGGGGGTGGACCATCCTCTAG
ACTGCCGGATCTAGCTAGTTAATCACAAGTTTGTACAAAAAAGCAGGCTTCACCATGTATAACATGATGG
AGACGGAGCTGAAGCCGCCGGGCCCGCAGCAAGCTTCGGGGGGCGGCGGCGGAGGAGGCAACGCCACGGC
GGCGGCGACCGGCGGCAACCAGAAGAACAGCCCGGACCGCGTCAAGAGGCCCATGAACGCCTTCATGGTA
TGGTCCCGGGGGCAGCGGCGTAAGATGGCCCAGGAGAACCCCAAGATGCACAACTCGGAGATCAGCAAGC
GCCTGGGCGCGGAGTGGAAACTTTTGTCCAATACCGAGAAGCGGCCGTTCCGGGACGAGGCCCGGCGGCT
GCGCGCTCTGCACATGAAGGAGCACCCGGATTATAAATACCGGCCGCGGCGGAAAACCAAGACGCTCATG
AAGAAGGATAAGTACACGCTTCCCGGAGGCTTGCTGGCCCCCGGCGGGAACAGCATGGCGAGCGGGGTTG
GGGTGGGCGCCGGCCTGGGTGCGGGCGTGAACCAGCGCATGGACAGCTACGCGCACATGAACGGCTGGAG
CAACGGCAGCTACAGCATGATGCAGGAGCAGCTGGGCTACCCGCAGCACCCGGGCCTCAACGCTCACGGC
GCGGCACAGATGCAACCGATGCACCGCTACGACGTCAGCGCCCTGCAGTACAACTCCATGACCAGCTCGC
AGACCTACATGAACGGCTCGCCCACCTACAGCATGTCCTACTCGCAGCAGGGCACCCCCGGTATGGCGCT
GGGCTCCATGGGCTCTGTGGTCAAGTCCGAGGCCAGCTCCAGCCCCCCCGTGGTTACCTCTTCCTCCCAC
TCCAGGGCGCCCTGCCAGGCCGGGGACCTCCGGGACATGATCAGCATGTACCTCCCCGGCGCCGAGGTGC
CGGAGCCCGCTGCGCCCAGTAGACTGCACATGGCCCAGCACTACCAGAGCGGCCCGGTGCCCGGCACGGC
CATTAACGGCACACTGCCCCTGTCGCACATGTGAACCCAGCTTTCTTGTACAAAGTGGTGATTCGACGAT
AAAATAAAAGATTTTATTTAGTCTCCAGAAAAAGGGGGGAATGAAAGACCCCACCTGTAGGTTTGGCAAG
CTAGCTTAAGTAACGCCATTTTGCAAGGCATGGAAAAATACATAACTGAGAATAGAGAAGTTCAGATCAA
GGTCAGGAACAGATGGAACAGCTGAATATGGGCCAAACAGGATATCTGTGGTAAGCAGTTCCTGCCCCGG
CTCAGGGCCAAGAACAGATGGAACAGCTGAATATGGGCCAAACAGGATATCTGTGGTAAGCAGTTCCTGC
CCCGGCTCAGGGCCAAGAACAGATGGTCCCCAGATGCGGTCCAGCCCTCAGCAGTTTCTAGAGAACCATC
AGATGTTTCCAGGGTGCCCCAAGGACCTGAAATGACCCTGTGCCTTATTTGAACTAACCAATCAGTTCGC
TTCTCGCTTCTGTTCGCGCGCTTCTGCTCCCCGAGCTCAATAAAAGAGCCCACAACCCCTCACTCGGGGC
GCCAGTCCTCCGATTGACTGAGTCGCCCGGGTACCCGTGTATCCAATAAACCCTCTTGCAGTTGCATCCG
ACTTGTGGTCTCGCTGTTCCTTGGGAGGGTCTCCTCTGAGTGATTGACTACCCGTCAGCGGGGGTCTTTC
ACATGCAGCATGTATCAAAATTAATTTGGTTTTTTTTCTTAAGTATTTACATTAAATGGCCATAGTTGCA
TTAATGAATCGGCCAACGCGCGGGGAGAGGCGGTTTGCGTATTGGGCGCTCTTCCGCTTCCTCGCTCACT
GACTCGCTGCGCTCGGTCGTTCGGCTGCGGCGAGCGGTATCAGCTCACTCAAAGGCGGTAATACGGTTAT
CCACAGAATCAGGGGATAACGCAGGAAAGAACATGTGAGCAAAAGGCCAGCAAAAGGCCAGGAACCGTAA
AAAGGCCGCGTTGCTGGCGTTTTTCCATAGGCTCCGCCCCCCTGACGAGCATCACAAAAATCGACGCTCA
AGTCAGAGGTGGCGAAACCCGACAGGACTATAAAGATACCAGGCGTTTCCCCCTGGAAGCTCCCTCGTGC
GCTCTCCTGTTCCGACCCTGCCGCTTACCGGATACCTGTCCGCCTTTCTCCCTTCGGGAAGCGTGGCGCT
TTCTCATAGCTCACGCTGTAGGTATCTCAGTTCGGTGTAGGTCGTTCGCTCCAAGCTGGGCTGTGTGCAC
GAACCCCCCGTTCAGCCCGACCGCTGCGCCTTATCCGGTAACTATCGTCTTGAGTCCAACCCGGTAAGAC
ACGACTTATCGCCACTGGCAGCAGCCACTGGTAACAGGATTAGCAGAGCGAGGTATGTAGGCGGTGCTAC
AGAGTTCTTGAAGTGGTGGCCTAACTACGGCTACACTAGAAGAACAGTATTTGGTATCTGCGCTCTGCTG
AAGCCAGTTACCTTCGGAAAAAGAGTTGGTAGCTCTTGATCCGGCAAACAAACCACCGCTGGTAGCGGTG
GTTTTTTTGTTTGCAAGCAGCAGATTACGCGCAGAAAAAAAGGATCTCAAGAAGATCCTTTGATCTTTTC
TACGGGGTCTGACGCTCAGTGGAACGAAAACTCACGTTAAGGGATTTTGGTCATGAGATTATCAAAAAGG
ATCTTCACCTAGATCCTTTTGCGGCCGGCCGCAAATCAATCTAAAGTATATATGAGTAAACTTGGTCTGA
CAGTTACCAATGCTTAATCAGTGAGGCACCTATCTCAGCGATCTGTCTATTTCGTTCATCCATAGTTGCC
TGACTCCCCGTCGTGTAGATAACTACGATACGGGAGGGCTTACCATCTGGCCCCAGTGCTGCAATGATAC
CGCGAGACCCACGCTCACCGGCTCCAGATTTATCAGCAATAAACCAGCCAGCCGGAAGGGCCGAGCGCAG
AAGTGGTCCTGCAACTTTATCCGCCTCCATCCAGTCTATTAATTGTTGCCGGGAAGCTAGAGTAAGTAGT
TCGCCAGTTAATAGTTTGCGCAACGTTGTTGCCATTGCTACAGGCATCGTGGTGTCACGCTCGTCGTTTG
GTATGGCTTCATTCAGCTCCGGTTCCCAACGATCAAGGCGAGTTACATGATCCCCCATGTTGTGCAAAAA
AGCGGTTAGCTCCTTCGGTCCTCCGATCGTTGTCAGAAGTAAGTTGGCCGCAGTGTTATCACTCATGGTT
ATGGCAGCACTGCATAATTCTCTTACTGTCATGCCATCCGTAAGATGCTTTTCTGTGACTGGTGAGTACT
CAACCAAGTCATTCTGAGAATAGTGTATGCGGCGACCGAGTTGCTCTTGCCCGGCGTCAATACGGGATAA
TACCGCGCCACATAGCAGAACTTTAAAAGTGCTCATCATTGGAAAACGTTCTTCGGGGCGAAAACTCTCA
AGGATCTTACCGCTGTTGAGATCCAGTTCGATGTAACCCACTCGTGCACCCAACTGATCTTCAGCATCTT
TTACTTTCACCAGCGTTTCTGGGTGAGCAAAAACAGGAAGGCAAAATGCCGCAAAAAAGGGAATAAGGGC
GACACGGAAATGTTGAATACTCATACTCTTCCTTTTTCAATATTATTGAAGCATTTATCAGGGTTATTGT
CTCATGAGCGGATACATATTTGAATGTATTTAGAAAAATAAACAAATAGGGGTTCCGCGCACATTTC
